>Addgene plasmid #182252 | pmiRGLO Dual-Luciferase-PIK3R1-3'UTR | addgene full sequence | sequence record 357579 | Addgene NGS Result
TTCCTCATCTCCGGGCCTTTCGACCTGCAGCCCAAGCTTGGCAATCCGGTACTGTTGGTAAAGCCACCAT
GGAAGATGCCAAAAACATTAAGAAGGGCCCAGCGCCATTCTACCCACTCGAAGACGGGACCGCCGGCGAG
CAGCTGCACAAAGCCATGAAGCGCTACGCCCTGGTGCCCGGCACCATCGCCTTTACCGACGCACATATCG
AGGTGGACATTACCTACGCCGAGTACTTCGAGATGAGCGTTCGGCTGGCAGAAGCTATGAAGCGCTATGG
GCTGAATACAAACCATCGGATCGTGGTGTGCAGCGAGAATAGCTTGCAGTTCTTCATGCCCGTGTTGGGT
GCCCTGTTCATCGGTGTGGCTGTGGCCCCAGCTAACGACATCTACAACGAGCGCGAGCTGCTGAACAGCA
TGGGCATCAGCCAGCCCACCGTCGTATTCGTGAGCAAGAAAGGGCTGCAAAAGATCCTCAACGTGCAAAA
GAAGCTACCGATCATACAAAAGATCATCATCATGGATAGCAAGACCGACTACCAGGGCTTCCAAAGCATG
TACACCTTCGTGACTTCCCATTTGCCACCCGGCTTCAACGAGTACGACTTCGTGCCCGAGAGCTTCGACC
GGGACAAAACCATCGCCCTGATCATGAACAGTAGTGGCAGTACCGGATTGCCCAAGGGCGTAGCCCTACC
GCACCGCACCGCTTGTGTCCGATTCAGTCATGCCCGCGACCCCATCTTCGGCAACCAGATCATCCCCGAC
ACCGCTATCCTCAGCGTGGTGCCATTTCACCACGGCTTCGGCATGTTCACCACGCTGGGCTACTTGATCT
GCGGCTTTCGGGTCGTGCTCATGTACCGCTTCGAGGAGGAGCTATTCTTGCGCAGCTTGCAAGACTATAA
GATTCAATCTGCCCTGCTGGTGCCCACACTATTTAGCTTCTTCGCTAAGAGCACTCTCATCGACAAGTAC
GACCTAAGCAACTTGCACGAGATCGCCAGCGGCGGGGCGCCGCTCAGCAAGGAGGTAGGTGAGGCCGTGG
CCAAACGCTTCCACCTACCAGGCATCCGCCAGGGCTACGGCCTGACAGAAACAACCAGCGCCATTCTGAT
CACCCCCGAAGGGGACGACAAGCCTGGCGCAGTAGGCAAGGTGGTGCCCTTCTTCGAGGCTAAGGTGGTG
GACTTGGACACCGGTAAGACACTGGGTGTGAACCAGCGCGGCGAGCTGTGCGTCCGTGGCCCCATGATCA
TGAGCGGCTACGTTAACAACCCCGAGGCTACAAACGCTCTCATCGACAAGGACGGCTGGCTGCACAGCGG
CGACATCGCCTACTGGGACGAGGACGAGCACTTCTTCATCGTGGACCGGCTGAAGAGCCTGATCAAATAC
AAGGGCTACCAGGTAGCCCCAGCCGAACTGGAGAGCATCCTGCTGCAACACCCCAACATCTTCGACGCCG
GGGTCGCCGGCCTGCCCGACGACGATGCCGGCGAGCTGCCCGCCGCAGTCGTCGTGCTGGAACACGGTAA
AACCATGACCGAGAAGGAGATCGTGGACTATGTGGCCAGCCAGGTTACAACCGCCAAGAAGCTGCGCGGT
GGTGTTGTGTTCGTGGACGAGGTGCCTAAAGGACTGACCGGCAAGTTGGACGCCCGCAAGATCCGCGAGA
TTCTCATTAAGGCCAAGAAGGGCGGCAAGATCGCCGTGTAATTCTAGTTGTTTAAACGAGCTCGCTAGCG
CCTTTAACCATGGTGCTTGTTAATGCTTTCTGAAGCTTTACCAGCTGAAAGTTGGGACTCTGGAGAGCGG
AGGAGAGAGAGGCAGAAGAACCCTGGCCTGAGAAGGTTTGGTCCAGCCTGGTTTAGCCTGGATGTTGCTG
TGCACGGTGGACCCAGACACATCGCACCGTGGATTATTTCATTTTGTAACAAATGAACGATATGTAGCAG
AAAGGCACGTCCACTCACAAGGGACGCTTTGGGAGAATGTCAGTTCATGTATGTTCAGAAGAAATTCTGT
CATAGAAAGTGCCAGAAAGTGTTTAACTTGTCAAAAAACAAAAACCCAGCAACAGAAAAATGGAGTTTGG
AAAACAGGACTTAAAATGACATTCAGTATATAAAATATGTACATAATATTGGATGACTAACTATCAAATA
GATGGATTTGTATCAATACCAAATAGCTTCTGTTTTGTTTTGCTGAAGGCTAAATTCACAGCGCTATGCA
ATTCTTAATTTTCATTAAGTTGTTATTTCAGTTTTAAATGTACCTTCAGAATAAGCTTCCCCACCCCAGT
TTTTGTTGCTTGAAAATATTGTTGTCCCGGATTTTTGTTTCTAGAGTCGACCTGCAGGCATGCAAGCTGA
TCCGGCTGCTAACAAAGCCCGAAAGGAAGCTGAGTTGGCTGCTGCCACCGCTGAGCAATAACTAGCATAA
CCCCTTGGGGCGGCCGCTTCGAGCAGACATGATAAGATACATTGATGAGTTTGGACAAACCACAACTAGA
ATGCAGTGAAAAAAATGCTTTATTTGTGAAATTTGTGATGCTATTGCTTTATTTGTAACCATTATAAGCT
GCAATAAACAAGTTAACAACAACAATTGCATTCATTTTATGTTTCAGGTTCAGGGGGAGATGTGGGAGGT
TTTTTTAAGCAAGTAAAACCTCTACAAATGTGGTAAAATCGAATTTTAACAAAATATTAACGCTTACAAT
TTCCTGATGCGGTATTTTCTCCTTACGCATCTGTGCGGTATTTCACACCGCATACGCGGATCTGCGCAGC
ACCATGGCCTGAAATAACCTCTGAAAGAGGAACTTGGTTAGGTACCTTCTGAGGCGGAAAGAACCAGCTG
TGGAATGTGTGTCAGTTAGGGTGTGGAAAGTCCCCAGGCTCCCCAGCAGGCAGAAGTATGCAAAGCATGC
ATCTCAATTAGTCAGCAACCAGGTGTGGAAAGTCCCCAGGCTCCCCAGCAGGCAGAAGTATGCAAAGCAT
GCATCTCAATTAGTCAGCAACCATAGTCCCGCCCCTAACTCCGCCCATCCCGCCCCTAACTCCGCCCAGT
TCCGCCCATTCTCCGCCCCATGGCTGACTAATTTTTTTTATTTATGCAGAGGCCGAGGCCGCCTCGGCCT
CTGAGCTATTCCAGAAGTAGTGAGGAGGCTTTTTTGGAGGCCTAGGCTTTTGCAAAAAGCTTGATTCTTC
TGACACAACAGTCTCGAACCAAAGGCTGGAGCCACCATGGCTTCCAAGGTGTACGACCCCGAGCAACGCA
AACGCATGATCACTGGGCCTCAGTGGTGGGCTCGCTGCAAGCAAATGAACGTGCTGGACTCCTTCATCAA
CTACTATGATTCCGAGAAGCACGCCGAGAACGCCGTGATTTTTCTGCATGGTAACGCTGCCTCCAGCTAC
CTGTGGAGGCACGTCGTGCCTCACATCGAGCCCGTGGCTAGATGCATCATCCCTGATCTGATCGGAATGG
GTAAGTCCGGCAAGAGCGGGAATGGCTCATATCGCCTCCTGGATCACTACAAGTACCTCACCGCTTGGTT
CGAGCTGCTGAACCTTCCAAAGAAAATCATCTTTGTGGGCCACGACTGGGGGGCTTGTCTGGCCTTTCAC
TACTCCTACGAGCACCAAGACAAGATCAAGGCCATCGTCCATGCTGAGAGTGTCGTGGACGTGATCGAGT
CCTGGGACGAGTGGCCTGACATCGAGGAGGATATCGCCCTGATCAAGAGCGAAGAGGGCGAGAAAATGGT
GCTTGAGAATAACTTCTTCGTCGAGACCATGCTCCCAAGCAAGATCATGCGGAAACTGGAGCCTGAGGAG
TTCGCTGCCTACCTGGAGCCATTCAAGGAGAAGGGCGAGGTTAGACGGCCTACCCTCTCCTGGCCTCGCG
AGATCCCTCTCGTTAAGGGAGGCAAGCCCGACGTCGTCCAGATTGTCCGCAACTACAACGCCTACCTTCG
GGCCAGCGACGATCTGCCTAAGATGTTCATCGAGTCCGACCCTGGGTTCTTTTCCAACGCTATTGTCGAG
GGAGCTAAGAAGTTCCCTAACACCGAGTTCGTGAAGGTGAAGGGCCTCCACTTCAGCCAGGAGGACGCTC
CAGATGAAATGGGTAAGTACATCAAGAGCTTCGTGGAGCGCGTGCTGAAGAACGAGCAGACCGGTGGTGG
GAGCGGAGGTGGCGGATCAGGTGGCGGAGGCTCCGGAGGGATTGAACAAGATGGATTGCACGCAGGTTCT
CCGGCCGCTTGGGTGGAGAGGCTATTCGGCTATGACTGGGCACAACAGACAATCGGCTGCTCTGATGCCG
CCGTGTTCCGGCTGTCAGCGCAGGGGCGCCCGGTTCTTTTTGTCAAGACCGACCTGTCCGGTGCCCTGAA
TGAACTGCAGGACGAGGCAGCGCGGCTATCGTGGCTGGCCACGACGGGCGTTCCTTGCGCAGCTGTGCTC
GACGTTGTCACTGAAGCGGGAAGGGACTGGCTGCTATTGGGCGAAGTGCCGGGGCAGGATCTCCTGTCAT
CTCACCTTGCTCCTGCCGAGAAAGTATCCATCATGGCTGATGCAATGCGGCGGCTGCATACGCTTGATCC
GGCTACCTGCCCATTCGACCACCAAGCGAAACATCGCATCGAGCGAGCACGTACTCGGATGGAAGCCGGT
CTTGTCGATCAGGATGATCTGGACGAAGAGCATCAGGGGCTCGCGCCAGCCGAACTGTTCGCCAGGCTCA
AGGCGCGCATGCCCGACGGCGAGGATCTCGTCGTGACCCATGGCGATGCCTGCTTGCCGAATATCATGGT
GGAAAATGGCCGCTTTTCTGGATTCATCGACTGTGGCCGGCTGGGTGTGGCGGACCGCTATCAGGACATA
GCGTTGGCTACCCGTGATATTGCTGAAGAGCTTGGCGGCGAATGGGCTGACCGCTTCCTCGTGCTTTACG
GTATCGCCGCTCCCGATTCGCAGCGCATCGCCTTCTATCGCCTTCTTGACGAGTTCTTCTGAGCGGGACT
CTGGGGTTCGAAATGACCGACCAAGCGACGCCCAACCTGCCATCACGATGGCCGCAATAAAATATCTTTA
TTTTCATTACATCTGTGTGTTGGTTTTTTGTGTGAATCGATAGCGATAAGGATCCTCTTTGCGCTTGCGT
TTTCCCTTGTCCAGATAGCCCAGTAGCTGACATTCATCCGGGGTCAGCACCGTTTCTGCGGACTGGCTTT
CTACGTAATGGTTTCTTAGACGTCAGGTGGCACTTTTCGGGGAAATGTGCGCGGAACCCCTATTTGTTTA
TTTTTCTAAATACATTCAAATATGTATCCGCTCATGAGACAATAACCCTGATAAATGCTTCAATAATATT
GAAAAAGGAAGAGTATGAGTATTCAACATTTCCGTGTCGCCCTTATTCCCTTTTTTGCGGCATTTTGCCT
TCCTGTTTTTGCTCACCCAGAAACGCTGGTGAAAGTAAAAGATGCTGAAGATCAGTTGGGTGCACGAGTG
GGTTACATCGAACTGGATCTCAACAGCGGTAAGATCCTTGAGAGTTTTCGCCCCGAAGAACGTTTTCCAA
TGATGAGCACTTTCAAAGTTCTGCTATGTGGCGCGGTATTATCCCGTATTGACGCCGGGCAAGAGCAACT
CGGTCGCCGCATACACTATTCTCAGAATGACTTGGTTGAGTACTCACCAGTCACAGAAAAGCATCTTACG
GATGGCATGACAGTAAGAGAATTATGCAGTGCTGCCATAACCATGAGTGATAACACTGCGGCCAACTTAC
TTCTGACAACTATCGGAGGACCGAAGGAGCTAACCGCTTTTTTGCACAACATGGGGGATCATGTAACTCG
CCTTGATCGTTGGGAACCGGAGCTGAATGAAGCCATACCAAACGACGAGCGTGACACCACGATGCCTGTA
GCAATGGCAACAACGTTGCGCAAACTATTAACTGGCGAACTACTTACTCTAGCTTCCCGGCAACAATTAA
TAGACTGGATGGAGGCGGATAAAGTTGCAGGACCACTTCTGCGCTCGGCCCTTCCGGCTGGCTGGTTTAT
TGCTGATAAATCTGGAGCCGGTGAGCGTGGGTCTCGCGGTATCATTGCAGCACTGGGGCCAGATGGTAAG
CCCTCCCGTATCGTAGTTATCTACACGACGGGGAGTCAGGCAACTATGGATGAACGAAATAGACAGATCG
CTGAGATAGGTGCCTCACTGATTAAGCATTGGTAATTCGAAATGACCGACCAAGCGACGCCCAACCGGTA
TCAGCTCACTCAAAGGCGGTAATACGGTTATCCACAGAATCAGGGGATAACGCAGGAAAGAACATGTGAG
CAAAAGGCCAGCAAAAGGCCAGGAACCGTAAAAAGGCCGCGTTGCTGGCGTTTTTCCATAGGCTCCGCCC
CCCTGACGAGCATCACAAAAATCGACGCTCAAGTCAGAGGTGGCGAAACCCGACAGGACTATAAAGATAC
CAGGCGTTTCCCCCTGGAAGCTCCCTCGTGCGCTCTCCTGTTCCGACCCTGCCGCTTACCGGATACCTGT
CCGCCTTTCTCCCTTCGGGAAGCGTGGCGCTTTCTCATAGCTCACGCTGTAGGTATCTCAGTTCGGTGTA
GGTCGTTCGCTCCAAGCTGGGCTGTGTGCACGAACCCCCCGTTCAGCCCGACCGCTGCGCCTTATCCGGT
AACTATCGTCTTGAGTCCAACCCGGTAAGACACGACTTATCGCCACTGGCAGCAGCCACTGGTAACAGGA
TTAGCAGAGCGAGGTATGTAGGCGGTGCTACAGAGTTCTTGAAGTGGTGGCCTAACTACGGCTACACTAG
AAGGACAGTATTTGGTATCTGCGCTCTGCTGAAGCCAGTTACCTTCGGAAAAAGAGTTGGTAGCTCTTGA
TCCGGCAAACAAACCACCGCTGGTAGCGGTGGTTTTTTTGTTTGCAAGCAGCAGATTACGCGCAGAAAAA
AAGGATTTCAAGAAGATCCTTTGATCTTTTCTACGGGGTCTGACGCTCAGTGGAACGAAAACTCACGTTA
AGGGATTTTGGTCATGAGATTATCAAAAAGGATCTTCACCTAGATCCTTTTATAGTCCGGAAATACAGGA
ACGCACGCTGGATGGCCCTTCGCTGGGATGGTGAAACCATGAAAAATGGCAGCTTCAGTGGATTAAGTGG
GGGTAATGTGGCCTGTACCCTCTGGTTGCATAGGTATTCATACGGTTAAAATTTATCAGGCGCGATTGCG
GCAGTTTTTCGGGTGGTTTGTTGCCATTTTTACCTGTCTGCTGCCGTGATCGCGCTGAACGCGTTTTAGC
GGTGCGTACAATTAAGGGATTATGGTAAATCCACTTACTGTCTGCCCTCGTAGCCATCGAGATAAACCGC
AGTACTCCGGCCACGATGCGTCCGGCGTAGAGGATCGAGATCTACCGGGTAGGGGAGGCGCTTTTCCCAA
GGCAGTCTGGAGCATGCGCTTTAGCAGCCCCGCTGGGCACTTGGCGCTACACAAGTGGCCTCTGGCCTCG
CACACATTCCACATCCACCGGTAGGCGCCAACCGGCTCCGTTCTTTGGTGGCCCCTTCGCGCCACCTTCT
ACTCCTCCCCTAGTCAGGAAGTTCCCCCCCGCCCCGCAGCTCGCGTCGTGCAGGACGTGACAAATGGAAG
TAGCACGTCTCACTAGTCTCGTGCAGATGGACAGCACCGCTGAGCAATGGAAGCGGGTAGGCCTTTGGGG
CAGCGGCCAATAGCAGCTTTGCTCCTTCGCTTTCTGGGCTCAGAGGCTGGGAAGGGGTGGGTCCGGGGGC
GGGCTCAGGGGCGGGCTCAGGGGCGGGGCGGGCGCCCGAAGGTCCTCCGGAGGCCCGGCATTCTGCACGC
TTCAAAAGCGCACGTCTGCCGCGCTGTTCTCCTC
Features (pLannotate 1.2.2; 18 found; start..end, strand, type, name):
     69..1721    +  CDS            luciferase: firefly luciferase synthetic luc2 version of the luciferase gene
   2350..2378    +  misc_feature   MCS (fragment): pUC18/19 multiple cloning site
   2385..2434    +  CDS            SET1 (fragment): solubility-enhancement tag derived from T7 phage gene 10B
   2442..2461    +  terminator     T7 terminator (fragment): transcription terminator for bacteriophage T7 RNA polymerase
   2483..2604    -  polyA_signal   SV40 poly(A) signal: SV40 polyadenylation signal
   2627..2695    -  CDS            large T antigen (fragment): large T antigen from SV40 (simian virus 40)
   2700..2732    +  rep_origin     M13 ori (fragment): M13 bacteriophage origin of replication; arrow indicates direction of (+) strand synthesis
   2733..2784    -  misc_feature   bom (fragment): basis of mobility region from pBR322
   2849..3206    +  promoter       SV40 promoter: SV40 enhancer and early promoter
   3257..4189    +  CDS            hRluc: Renilla luciferase human codon-optimized
   4240..5032    +  CDS            NeoR/KanR (fragment): aminoglycoside phosphotransferase from Tn5; aph(3')-II (or nptII); confers resistance to neomycin, kanamycin, and G418 (Geneticin®)
   5096..5144    +  polyA_signal   poly(A) signal: synthetic polyadenylation signal
   5165..5257    -  CDS            tnpA (fragment): TN5P_ECOLX - Also known as tnp. Experimental evidence at protein level: Swiss-Prot protein existence level 1. Mediates transposition of transposon Tn5 by a 'cut and paste' mechanism. First, the monomeric transposase binds the 19 bp inverted DNA repeats flanking the transposon. Then, dimerization of the DNA- bound transposase creates a synaptic DNA complex. After nicking of the first DNA strand, excision of the transposon proceeds through a series of intermediates. The transposase then mediates the insertion of the transposon at a new site by strand transfer. The activity of the wild- type tran
   5300..5404    +  promoter       AmpR promoter: bla
   5405..6265    +  CDS            AmpR: β-lactamase; bla; confers resistance to ampicillin, carbenicillin, and related antibiotics
   6423..7011    -  rep_origin     ori: high-copy-number ColE1/pMB1/pBR322/pUC origin of replication
   7127..7410    +  misc_feature   cer region: ColE1-derived recombination site that helps to maintain plasmids as monomers
   7467..22      +  promoter       PGK promoter (across the origin): mouse phosphoglycerate kinase 1 promoter
