[The description below was written by a language model from this plasmid's Addgene catalogue record and pLannotate feature annotations shown in this document.]
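Description:
pmiRGLO Dual-Luciferase-PIK3R1-3'UTR is a mammalian reporter plasmid built on the Promega pmirGLO Dual-Luciferase backbone and designed to test microRNA-mediated regulation of a target 3' UTR. It is propagated in E. coli as a high-copy plasmid through a ColE1/pUC-type origin and selected with ampicillin via the β-lactamase gene and its own promoter. A ColE1-derived cer region, which helps keep plasmids in monomeric form, is also annotated.

The primary reporter is the synthetic luc2 firefly luciferase, driven by a PGK promoter that spans the sequence origin. An approximately 600 bp fragment of the human PIK3R1 3' UTR, carrying a single binding site for miR-150, was inserted by restriction cloning between NheI and XbaI downstream of the luciferase coding sequence. It falls in the unannotated stretch between luc2 and the remnant multiple cloning site, ahead of an SV40 polyadenylation signal, so it becomes part of the firefly transcript. miR-150 binding to this UTR is expected to lower firefly luciferase output.

A second, independent cassette uses the SV40 enhancer/early promoter to express human codon-optimised Renilla luciferase followed by a neomycin phosphotransferase sequence and a synthetic poly(A) signal. This provides an internal normalisation control on the same plasmid, and the Neo sequence could in principle allow G418 selection in mammalian cells. Several short annotated fragments (SET1, T7 terminator, large T antigen, M13 ori, bom, tnpA) are probably partial matches to backbone sequence rather than functional parts. The construct comes from work on a miR-150 regulatory axis in human T cells and suits dual-luciferase assays of PIK3R1 as a miR-150 target.
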