Addgene plasmid #182252: pmiRGLO Dual-Luciferase-PIK3R1-3'UTR
Purpose: Human PIK3R1 3` UTR region containing 1x binding site for miR-150 cloned downstream of luciferase reporter gene
Depositing lab: Silvia Monticelli. Depositing organization: Institute for Research in Biomedicine, Switzerland. Publication: RFX transcription factors control a miR-150/PDAP1 axis that restrains the proliferation of human T cells. Chirichella M, Bianchi N, Dzafo E, Foli E, Gualdrini F, Kenyon A, Natoli G, Monticelli S. PLoS Biol. 2022 Feb 10;20(2):e3001538. doi: 10.1371/journal.pbio.3001538. PubMed 35143476.
Backbone
  Vector backbone: pmirGLO Dual-Luciferase
  Backbone manufacturer: Promega
  Backbone size w/o insert (bp): 7344
  Total vector size (bp): 7943
  Vector type: Mammalian Expression, Luciferase
Growth in bacteria
  Bacterial resistance: Ampicillin, 100 μg/mL
  Growth temperature: 37°C
  Growth strain: DH5alpha
  Copy number: High Copy
Gene/Insert
  Gene/Insert name: 3' UTR region of PIK3R1 gene
  Species: H. sapiens (human)
  Insert size (bp): 600
  Cloning method: Restriction Enzyme; 5′ cloning site NheI (unknown if destroyed); 3′ cloning site XbaI (unknown if destroyed)
  Sequencing primers: 5′ AGA AGC TGC GCG GTG GTG TTG TG
Terms and licenses: Academic/Nonprofit Terms; Industry Terms: Not Available to Industry
How to cite: pmiRGLO Dual-Luciferase-PIK3R1-3'UTR was a gift from Silvia Monticelli (Addgene plasmid # 182252 ; http://n2t.net/addgene:182252 ; RRID:Addgene_182252)
